Addgene plasmid #39174: ERAP1
Purpose: Baculovirus expression for structure determination; may not be full ORF
Depositing lab: Nicola Burgess-Brown. Depositing organization: University of Oxford.
Backbone
  Vector backbone: pFB-CT10HF-LIC
  Backbone manufacturer: SGC
  Vector type: Baculovirus Expression
Growth in bacteria
  Bacterial resistance: Ampicillin, 100 μg/mL
  Growth temperature: 37°C
  Growth strain: Mach1
  Copy number: High Copy
Gene/Insert
  Gene/Insert name: ERAP1 (alt names: type 1 tumor necrosis factor receptor shedding aminopeptidase regulator isoform a; PDB:2XDT)
  Species: H. sapiens (human)
  Insert size (bp): 2910
  Entrez Gene: ERAP1 (a.k.a. A-LAP, ALAP, APPILS, ARTS-1, ARTS1, ERAAP, ERAAP1, PILS-AP, PILSAP)
  Promoter: polyhedrin
  Tag / fusion protein: TEV-His10-Flag (C terminal on insert)
  Cloning method: Ligation Independent Cloning
  Sequencing primers: 5′ Fbac-1; 3′ Fbac-2
Terms and licenses: Academic/Nonprofit Terms; Industry Terms: Not Available to Industry
How to cite: ERAP1 was a gift from Nicola Burgess-Brown (Addgene plasmid # 39174 ; http://n2t.net/addgene:39174 ; RRID:Addgene_39174)
