[The description below was written by a language model from this plasmid's Addgene catalogue record.]
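Description:
ERAP1 is a baculovirus expression plasmid built on the pFB-CT10HF-LIC backbone from the SGC, carrying a human ERAP1 insert of about 2.9 kb. ERAP1 (endoplasmic reticulum aminopeptidase 1, also known as ARTS-1, A-LAP, ERAAP or PILS-AP) was introduced by ligation independent cloning. The plasmid is maintained in E. coli as a high-copy construct under ampicillin selection. The record gives no feature table, so the origin of replication and any other backbone elements, such as sequences used to transfer the cassette into a baculovirus genome, are not documented here.

Expression is driven by the polyhedrin promoter, a very strong, very late baculoviral promoter commonly used to obtain high protein yields in infected insect cells. The insert is fused at its C terminus to a TEV-His10-Flag tag. The ten-histidine stretch allows immobilised metal affinity purification, and the Flag epitope allows antibody-based detection or capture. The TEV protease site between the protein and the tags allows them to be cleaved off after purification.

The stated purpose is production of recombinant protein for structure determination, and the entry links the insert to a deposited crystal structure. The record cautions that the insert may not be the full open reading frame, which is typical of constructs whose boundaries were chosen for crystallography. Users should therefore check the exact residue boundaries before assuming that the full-length protein is encoded.
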