>Addgene plasmid #39174 | ERAP1 | depositor partial sequence | sequence record 49225 | ERAP1 sequence 2910 bps
ATGGTGTTTCTGCCCCTCAAATGGTCCCTTGCAACCATGTCATTTCTACTTTCCTCACTGTTGGCTCTCT
TAACTGTGTCCACTCCTTCATGGTGTCAGAGCACTGAAGCATCTCCAAAACGTAGTGATGGGACACCATT
TCCTTGGAATAAAATACGACTTCCTGAGTACGTCATCCCAGTTCATTATGATCTCTTGATCCATGCAAAC
CTTACCACGCTGACCTTCTGGGGAACCACGAAAGTAGAAATCACAGCCAGTCAGCCCACCAGCACCATCA
TCCTGCATAGTCACCACCTGCAGATATCTAGGGCCACCCTCAGGAAGGGAGCTGGAGAGAGGCTATCGGA
AGAACCCCTGCAGGTCCTGGAACACCCCCGTCAGGAGCAAATTGCACTGCTGGCTCCCGAGCCCCTCCTT
GTCGGGCTCCCGTACACAGTTGTCATTCACTATGCTGGCAATCTTTCGGAGACTTTCCACGGATTTTACA
AAAGCACCTACAGAACCAAGGAAGGGGAACTGAGGATACTAGCATCAACACAATTTGAACCCACTGCAGC
TAGAATGGCCTTTCCCTGCTTTGATGAACCTGCCTTCAAAGCAAGTTTCTCAATCAAAATTAGAAGAGAG
CCAAGGCACCTAGCCATCTCCAATATGCCATTGGTGAAATCTGTGACTGTTGCTGAAGGACTCATAGAAG
ACCATTTTGATGTCACTGTGAAGATGAGCACCTATCTGGTGGCCTTCATCATTTCAGATTTTGAGTCTGT
CAGCAAGATAACCAAGAGTGGAGTCAAGGTTTCTGTTTATGCTGTGCCAGACAAGATAAATCAAGCAGAT
TATGCACTGGATGCTGCGGTGACTCTTCTAGAATTTTATGAGGATTATTTCAGCATACCGTATCCCCTAC
CCAAACAAGATCTTGCTGCTATTCCCGACTTTCAGTCTGGTGCTATGGAAAACTGGGGACTGACAACATA
TAGAGAATCTGCTCTGTTGTTTGATGCAGAAAAGTCTTCTGCATCAAGTAAGCTTGGCATCACAATGACT
GTGGCCCATGAACTGGCTCACCAGTGGTTTGGGAACCTGGTCACTATGGAATGGTGGAATGATCTTTGGC
TAAATGAAGGATTTGCCAAATTTATGGAGTTTGTGTCTGTCAGTGTGACCCATCCTGAACTGAAAGTTGG
AGATTATTTCTTTGGCAAATGTTTTGACGCAATGGAGGTAGATGCTTTAAATTCCTCACACCCTGTGTCT
ACACCTGTGGAAAATCCTGCTCAGATCCGGGAGATGTTTGATGATGTTTCTTATGATAAGGGAGCTTGTA
TTCTGAATATGCTAAGGGAGTATCTTAGTGCTGACGCATTTAAAAGTGGTATTGTACAGTATCTCCAGAA
GCATAGCTATAAAAATACAAAAAACGAGGACCTGTGGGATAGTATGGCAAGTATTTGCCCTACAGATGGT
GTAAAAGGGATGGATGGCTTTTGCTCTAGAAGTCAACATTCATCTTCATCCTCACATTGGCATCAGGAAG
GGGTGGATGTGAAAACCATGATGAACACTTGGACACTGCAGAAGGGTTTTCCCCTAATAACCATCACAGT
GAGGGGGAGGAATGTACACATGAAGCAAGAGCACTACATGAAGGGCTCTGACGGCGCCCCGGACACTGGG
TACCTGTGGCATGTTCCATTGACATTCATCACCAGCAAATCCGACATGGTCCATCGATTTTTGCTAAAAA
CAAAAACAGATGTGCTCATCCTCCCAGAAGAGGTGGAATGGATCAAATTTAATGTGGGCATGAATGGCTA
TTACATTGTGCATTACGAGGATGATGGATGGGACTCTTTGACTGGCCTTTTAAAAGGAACACACACAGCA
GTCAGCAGTAATGATCGGGCGAGTCTCATTAACAATGCATTTCAGCTCGTCAGCATTGGGAAGCTGTCCA
TTGAAAAGGCCTTGGATTTATCCCTGTACTTGAAACATGAAACTGAAATTATGCCCGTGTTTCAAGGTTT
GAATGAGCTGATTCCTATGTATAAGTTAATGGAGAAAAGAGATATGAATGAAGTGGAAACTCAATTCAAG
GCCTTCCTCATCAGGCTGCTAAGGGACCTCATTGATAAGCAGACATGGACAGACGAGGGCTCAGTCTCAG
AGCGAATGCTGCGGAGTCAACTACTACTCCTCGCCTGTGTGCACAACTATCAGCCGTGCGTACAGAGGGC
AGAAGGCTATTTCAGAAAGTGGAAGGAATCCAATGGAAACTTGAGCCTGCCTGTCGACGTGACCTTGGCA
GTGTTTGCTGTGGGGGCCCAGAGCACAGAAGGCTGGGATTTTCTTTATAGTAAATATCAGTTTTCTTTGT
CCAGTACTGAGAAAAGCCAAATTGAATTTGCCCTCTGCAGAACCCAAAATAAGGAAAAGCTTCAATGGCT
ACTAGATGAAAGCTTTAAGGGAGATAAAATAAAAACTCAGGAGTTTCCACAAATTCTTACACTCATTGGC
AGGAACCCAGTAGGATACCCACTGGCCTGGCAATTTCTGAGGAAAAACTGGAACAAACTTGTACAAAAGT
TTGAACTTGGCTCATCTTCCATAGCCCACATGGTAATGGGTACAACAAATCAATTCTCCACAAGAACACG
GCTTGAAGAGGTAAAAGGATTCTTCAGCTCTTTGAAAGAAAATGGTTCTCAGCTCCGTTGTGTCCAACAG
ACAATTGAAACCATTGAAGAAAACATCGGTTGGATGGATAAGAATTTTGATAAAATCAGAGTGTGGCTGC
AAAGTGAAAAGCTTGAACGTATGGCAGAGAACCTCTACTTCCAATCGCACCATCATCACCATCACCATCA
CCACCATGATTACAAGGATGACGACGATAAGTGAGGATCC
