>Addgene plasmid #39174 | ERAP1 | addgene partial sequence | sequence record 64977 | fbac-2 5'-gggaggttttttaaagcaagtaaa-3'
GGCTGATTATGATCCTCTAGTACTTCTCGACAAGCTTGTCGACGGAGCTCGAATTCGGATCCTCACTTAT
CGTCGTCATCCTTGTAATCATGGTGGTGATGGTGATGGTGATGATGGTGCGATTGGAAGTAGAGGTTCTC
TGCCATACGTTCAAGCTTTTCACTTTGCAGCCACACTCTGATTTTATCAAAATTCTTATCCATCCAACCG
ATGTTTTCTTCAATGGTTTCAATTGTCTGTTGGACACAACGGAGCTGAGAACCATTTTCTTTCAAAGAGC
TGAAGAATCCTTTTACCTCTTCAAGCCGTGTTCTTGTGGAGAATTGATTTGTTGTACCCATTACCATGTG
GGCTATGGAAGATGAGCCAAGTTCAAACTTTTGTACAAGTTTGTTCCAGTTTTTCCTCAGAAATTGCCAG
GCCAGTGGGTATCCTACTGGGTTCCTGCCAATGAGTGTAAGAATTTGTGGAAACTCCTGAGTTTTTATTT
TATCTCCCTTAAAGCTTTCATCTAGTAGCCATTGAAGCTTTTCCTTATTTTGGGTTCTGCAGAGGGCAAA
TTCAATTTGGCTTTTCTCAGTACTGGACAAAGAAAACTGATATTTACTATAAAGAAAATCCCAGCCTTCT
GTGCTCTGGGCCCCCACAGCAAACACTGCCAAGGTCACGTCGACAGGCAGGCTCAAGTTTCCATTGGATT
CCTTCCACTTTCTGAAATAGCCTTCTGCCCTCTGTACGCACGGCTGATAGTTGTGCACACAGGCGAGGAG
TAGTAGTTGACTCCGCAGCATTCGCTCTGAGACTGAGCCCTCGTCTGTCCATGTCTGCTTATCAATGAGG
TCCCTTAGCAGCCTGATGAGGAAGGCCTTGAATTGAGTTTCCACTTCAT
